Addgene plasmid #153185: pAM-AAV-mSncg-0.27kb-EGFP
Purpose: (Empty Backbone) Truncated mouse gamma-synuclein (mSncg-0.27kb) promoter-mediates gene expression in retinal ganglion cells with fluorescent reporter
Depositing lab: Yang Hu. Depositing organization: Stanford University. Publication: Mouse gamma-Synuclein Promoter-Mediated Gene Expression and Editing in Mammalian Retinal Ganglion Cells. Wang Q, Zhuang PS, Huang H, Li L, Liu L, Webber HC, Dalal R, Siew L, Fligor CM, Chang KC, Nahmou M, Kreymerman A, Sun Y, Meyer JS, Goldberg JL, Hu Y. J Neurosci. 2020 Apr 9. pii: JNEUROSCI.0102-20.2020. doi: 10.1523/JNEUROSCI.0102-20.2020. PubMed 32300046.
Backbone
  Vector backbone: pAAV
  Backbone size (bp): 5326
  Vector type: Mammalian Expression, AAV
Growth in bacteria
  Bacterial resistance: Ampicillin, 100 μg/mL
  Growth temperature: 37°C
  Growth strain: NEB Stable
  Copy number: Unknown
Terms and licenses: Academic/Nonprofit Terms; Industry Terms: Not Available to Industry
How to cite: pAM-AAV-mSncg-0.27kb-EGFP was a gift from Yang Hu (Addgene plasmid # 153185 ; http://n2t.net/addgene:153185 ; RRID:Addgene_153185)
