[The description below was written by a language model from this plasmid's Addgene catalogue record and pLannotate feature annotations shown in this document.]
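Description:
pAM-AAV-mSncg-0.27kb-EGFP is an adeno-associated virus transfer plasmid built on a pAAV backbone and catalogued as a mammalian expression/AAV vector. It is maintained in E. coli through a high-copy ColE1/pUC-type origin and selected with ampicillin via the β-lactamase gene and its native promoter. The sequenced record is 5,537 nt, slightly larger than the listed backbone size. Short remnants of pBR322-derived elements (rop, bom, a tetracycline resistance fragment, a lacI fragment) and an SP6 promoter lie outside the viral cassette and appear to be backbone leftovers. An SV40 promoter sits just beyond the downstream ITR with no annotated gene attached to it.

The packaged region is bounded by AAV2 inverted terminal repeats, annotated only as fragments, which provide the signals for genome replication and encapsidation when the plasmid is supplied with helper and rep/cap functions. According to the catalogue entry, expression is driven by a truncated 0.27 kb mouse gamma-synuclein (mSncg) promoter. The automated annotation does not label this element, but it plausibly occupies the unannotated stretch between a short CMV enhancer fragment and the EGFP coding sequence. EGFP is followed by a WPRE, which enhances transcript stability and expression, and a bovine growth hormone polyadenylation signal.

The plasmid is listed as an empty backbone. It provides a compact promoter intended to direct transgene expression to retinal ganglion cells, with EGFP serving as a fluorescent reporter of transduced, promoter-active cells. The small promoter leaves room within the AAV packaging limit for other cargo.
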