Features (pLannotate 1.2.2; 17 found; start..end, strand, type, name):
    139..157     +  promoter       SP6 promoter: promoter for bacteriophage SP6 RNA polymerase
    176..307     -  repeat_region  AAV2 ITR (fragment): inverted terminal repeat of adeno-associated virus serotype 2 inverted
    363..485     +  enhancer       CMV enhancer (fragment): human cytomegalovirus immediate early enhancer
    757..1476    +  CDS            EGFP: the original enhanced GFP (Yang et al., 1996) mammalian codon-optimized
   1534..2122    +  misc_feature   WPRE: woodchuck hepatitis virus posttranscriptional regulatory element
   2155..2379    +  polyA_signal   bGH poly(A) signal: bovine growth hormone polyadenylation signal
   2383..2404    +  promoter       SV40 promoter (fragment): SV40 enhancer and early promoter
   2465..2556    +  repeat_region  AAV2 ITR (fragment): inverted terminal repeat of adeno-associated virus serotype 2 inverted
   2556..2585    -  repeat_region  AAV2 ITR (fragment): inverted terminal repeat of adeno-associated virus serotype 2 inverted
   2589..2918    -  promoter       SV40 promoter: SV40 enhancer and early promoter
   2925..2981    -  CDS            lacI (fragment): lac repressor; lacI; The lac repressor binds to the lac operator to inhibit transcription in E. coli. This inhibition can be relieved by adding lactose or isopropyl-β-D-thiogalactopyranoside (IPTG).
   3164..3752    -  rep_origin     ori: high-copy-number ColE1/pMB1/pBR322/pUC origin of replication
   3923..4783    -  CDS            AmpR: β-lactamase; bla; confers resistance to ampicillin, carbenicillin, and related antibiotics
   4784..4888    -  promoter       AmpR promoter: bla
   4983..5018    +  CDS            rop (fragment): Rop protein, which maintains plasmids at low copy number; rop
   5120..5168    +  misc_feature   bom (fragment): basis of mobility region from pBR322
   5169..5448    -  CDS            TcR (fragment): tetracycline efflux protein; tet; confers resistance to tetracycline
>Addgene plasmid #153185 | pAM-AAV-mSncg-0.27kb-EGFP | addgene full sequence | sequence record 301976 | Addgene NGS Result
ACCGACTCTGACGGCAGTTTACGAGAGAGATGATAGGGTCTGCTTCAGTAAGCCAGATGCTACACAATTA
GGCTTGTACATATTGTCGTTAGAACGCGGCTACAATTAATACATAACCTTATGTATCATACACATACGAT
TTAGGTGACACTATAGAATACACGGAATTAATTCTAGCTGCGCGCTCGCTCGCTCACTGAGGCCGCCCGG
GCAAAGCCCGGGCGTCGGGCGACCTTTGGTCGCCCGGCCTCAGTGAGCGAGCGAGCGCGCAGAGAGGGAG
TGGCCAACTCCATCACTAGGGGTTCCTTGTAGTTAATGATTAACCCGCCATGCTACTTATCTACGTAGCC
ATGCTCTAGGTACCATTGACGTCAATAATGACGTATGTTCCCATAGTAACGCCAATAGGGACTTTCCATT
GACGTCAATGGGTGGAGTATTTACGGTAAACTGCCCACTTGGCAGTACATCAAGTGTATCATATGAAGAG
TCAGCAGGGCAGAATAGAGCCAGTAGGGGCCCGGGCCCTGCTCGCTGGTATCCCCGTGAGGCATGCCTTC
TCTCTGGCCCGCCCTCCCTGCCCCCACCCTGGCCCGGGCTGGCTGGGCTCCAGCCAGCAGCCACAGCATC
AATATTTCATCTGCGTCAATAAGAGGCAGTAGCAGCAGAGACAGCGGCTGCGGCAGCACTCCAGTCCATA
GCTTGCAGCAGCCAGGTTCCATCCTTGCAAACACCATGGACGTCTTCAAGGAATTCATGGTGAGCAAGGG
CGAGGAGCTGTTCACCGGGGTGGTGCCCATCCTGGTCGAGCTGGACGGCGACGTAAACGGCCACAAGTTC
AGCGTGTCCGGCGAGGGCGAGGGCGATGCCACCTACGGCAAGCTGACCCTGAAGTTCATCTGCACCACCG
GCAAGCTGCCCGTGCCCTGGCCCACCCTCGTGACCACCCTGACCTACGGCGTGCAGTGCTTCAGCCGCTA
CCCCGACCACATGAAGCAGCACGACTTCTTCAAGTCCGCCATGCCCGAAGGCTACGTCCAGGAGCGCACC
ATCTTCTTCAAGGACGACGGCAACTACAAGACCCGCGCCGAGGTGAAGTTCGAGGGCGACACCCTGGTGA
ACCGCATCGAGCTGAAGGGCATCGACTTCAAGGAGGACGGCAACATCCTGGGGCACAAGCTGGAGTACAA
CTACAACAGCCACAACGTCTATATCATGGCCGACAAGCAGAAGAACGGCATCAAGGTGAACTTCAAGATC
CGCCACAACATCGAGGACGGCAGCGTGCAGCTCGCCGACCACTACCAGCAGAACACCCCCATCGGCGACG
GCCCCGTGCTGCTGCCCGACAACCACTACCTGAGCACCCAGTCCGCCCTGAGCAAAGACCCCAACGAGAA
GCGCGATCACATGGTCCTGCTGGAGTTCGTGACCGCCGCCGGGATCACTCTCGGCATGGACGAGCTGTAC
AAGTAAAGATCTACGCGTGGTACCTCTAGAGTCGACCCGGGCGGCCTCGAGAAGCTTATCGATAATCAAC
CTCTGGATTACAAAATTTGTGAAAGATTGACTGGTATTCTTAACTATGTTGCTCCTTTTACGCTATGTGG
ATACGCTGCTTTAATGCCTTTGTATCATGCTATTGCTTCCCGTATGGCTTTCATTTTCTCCTCCTTGTAT
AAATCCTGGTTGCTGTCTCTTTATGAGGAGTTGTGGCCCGTTGTCAGGCAACGTGGCGTGGTGTGCACTG
TGTTTGCTGACGCAACCCCCACTGGTTGGGGCATTGCCACCACCTGTCAGCTCCTTTCCGGGACTTTCGC
TTTCCCCCTCCCTATTGCCACGGCGGAACTCATCGCCGCCTGCCTTGCCCGCTGCTGGACAGGGGCTCGG
CTGTTGGGCACTGACAATTCCGTGGTGTTGTCGGGGAAATCATCGTCCTTTCCTTGGCTGCTCGCCTGTG
TTGCCACCTGGATTCTGCGCGGGACGTCCTTCTGCTACGTCCCTTCGGCCCTCAATCCAGCGGACCTTCC
TTCCCGCGGCCTGCTGCCGGCTCTGCGGCCTCTTCCGCGTCTTCGCCTTCGCCCTCAGACGAGTCGGATC
TCCCTTTGGGCCGCCTCCCCGCATCGATACCGTCGACTCGCTGATCAGCCTCGACTGTGCCTTCTAGTTG
CCAGCCATCTGTTGTTTGCCCCTCCCCCGTGCCTTCCTTGACCCTGGAAGGTGCCACTCCCACTGTCCTT
TCCTAATAAAATGAGGAAATTGCATCGCATTGTCTGAGTAGGTGTCATTCTATTCTGGGGGGTGGGGTGG
GGCAGGACAGCAAGGGGGAGGATTGGGAAGACAATAGCAGGCATGCTGGGGATGCGGTGGGCTCTATGGC
TTCTGAGGCGGAAAGAACCAGCTGGGGCTCGACTAGAGCATGGCTACGTAGATAAGTAGCATGGCGGGTT
AATCATTAACTACAAGGAACCCCTAGTGATGGAGTTGGCCACTCCCTCTCTGCGCGCTCGCTCGCTCACT
GAGGCCGGGCGACCAAAGGTCGCCCGACGCCCGGGCGGCCTCAGTGAGCGAGCGAGCGCGCAGAGCTTTT
TGCAAAAGCCTAGGCCTCCAAAAAAGCCTCCTCACTACTTCTGGAATAGCTCAGAGGCCGAGGCGGCCTC
GGCCTCTGCATAAATAAAAAAAATTAGTCAGCCATGGGGCGGAGAATGGGCGGAACTGGGCGGAGTTAGG
GGCGGGATGGGCGGAGTTAGGGGCGGGACTATGGTTGCTGACTAATTGAGATGCATGCTTTGCATACTTC
TGCCTGCTGGGGAGCCTGGGGACTTTCCACACCTGGTTGCTGACTAATTGAGATGCATGCTTTGCATACT
TCTGCCTGCTGGGGAGCCTGGGGACTTTCCACACCCTAACTGACACACATTCCACAGCTGCATTAATGAA
TCGGCCAACGCGCGGGGAGAGGCGGTTTGCGTATTGGGCGCTCTTCCGCTTCCTCGCTCACTGACTCGCT
GCGCTCGGTCGTTCGGCTGCGGCGAGCGGTATCAGCTCACTCAAAGGCGGTAATACGGTTATCCACAGAA
TCAGGGGATAACGCAGGAAAGAACATGTGAGCAAAAGGCCAGCAAAAGGCCAGGAACCGTAAAAAGGCCG
CGTTGCTGGCGTTTTTCCATAGGCTCCGCCCCCCTGACGAGCATCACAAAAATCGACGCTCAAGTCAGAG
GTGGCGAAACCCGACAGGACTATAAAGATACCAGGCGTTTCCCCCTGGAAGCTCCCTCGTGCGCTCTCCT
GTTCCGACCCTGCCGCTTACCGGATACCTGTCCGCCTTTCTCCCTTCGGGAAGCGTGGCGCTTTCTCATA
GCTCACGCTGTAGGTATCTCAGTTCGGTGTAGGTCGTTCGCTCCAAGCTGGGCTGTGTGCACGAACCCCC
CGTTCAGCCCGACCGCTGCGCCTTATCCGGTAACTATCGTCTTGAGTCCAACCCGGTAAGACACGACTTA
TCGCCACTGGCAGCAGCCACTGGTAACAGGATTAGCAGAGCGAGGTATGTAGGCGGTGCTACAGAGTTCT
TGAAGTGGTGGCCTAACTACGGCTACACTAGAAGAACAGTATTTGGTATCTGCGCTCTGCTGAAGCCAGT
TACCTTCGGAAAAAGAGTTGGTAGCTCTTGATCCGGCAAACAAACCACCGCTGGTAGCGGTGGTTTTTTT
GTTTGCAAGCAGCAGATTACGCGCAGAAAAAAAGGATCTCAAGAAGATCCTTTGATCTTTTCTACGGGGT
CTGACGCTCAGTGGAACGAAAACTCACGTTAAGGGATTTTGGTCATGAGATTATCAAAAAGGATCTTCAC
CTAGATCCTTTTAAATTAAAAATGAAGTTTTAAATCAATCTAAAGTATATATGAGTAAACTTGGTCTGAC
AGTTACCAATGCTTAATCAGTGAGGCACCTATCTCAGCGATCTGTCTATTTCGTTCATCCATAGTTGCCT
GACTCCCCGTCGTGTAGATAACTACGATACGGGAGGGCTTACCATCTGGCCCCAGTGCTGCAATGATACC
GCGAGACCCACGCTCACCGGCTCCAGATTTATCAGCAATAAACCAGCCAGCCGGAAGGGCCGAGCGCAGA
AGTGGTCCTGCAACTTTATCCGCCTCCATCCAGTCTATTAATTGTTGCCGGGAAGCTAGAGTAAGTAGTT
CGCCAGTTAATAGTTTGCGCAACGTTGTTGCCATTGCTACAGGCATCGTGGTGTCACGCTCGTCGTTTGG
TATGGCTTCATTCAGCTCCGGTTCCCAACGATCAAGGCGAGTTACATGATCCCCCATGTTGTGCAAAAAA
GCGGTTAGCTCCTTCGGTCCTCCGATCGTTGTCAGAAGTAAGTTGGCCGCAGTGTTATCACTCATGGTTA
TGGCAGCACTGCATAATTCTCTTACTGTCATGCCATCCGTAAGATGCTTTTCTGTGACTGGTGAGTACTC
AACCAAGTCATTCTGAGAATAGTGTATGCGGCGACCGAGTTGCTCTTGCCCGGCGTCAATACGGGATAAT
ACCGCGCCACATAGCAGAACTTTAAAAGTGCTCATCATTGGAAAACGTTCTTCGGGGCGAAAACTCTCAA
GGATCTTACCGCTGTTGAGATCCAGTTCGATGTAACCCACTCGTGCACCCAACTGATCTTCAGCATCTTT
TACTTTCACCAGCGTTTCTGGGTGAGCAAAAACAGGAAGGCAAAATGCCGCAAAAAAGGGAATAAGGGCG
ACACGGAAATGTTGAATACTCATACTCTTCCTTTTTCAATATTATTGAAGCATTTATCAGGGTTATTGTC
TCATGAGCGGATACATATTTGAATGTATTTAGAAAAATAAACAAATAGGGGTTCCGCGCACATTTCCCCG
AAAAGTGCCACCTGACGTCTAAGAAACCATTATTATCATGACATTAACCTATAAAAATAGGCGTATCACG
AGGCCCTTTCGTCTCGCGCGTTTCGGTGATGACGGTGAAAACCTCTGACACATGCAGCTCCCGGAGACGG
TCACAGCTTGTCTGTAAGCGGATGCCGGGAGCAGACAAGCCCGTCAGGGCGCGTCAGCGGGTGTTGGCGG
GTGTCGGGGCTGGCTTAACTATGCGGCATCAGAGCAGATTGTACTGAGAGTGCACCATTCGACGCTCTCC
CTTATGCGACTCCTGCATTAGGAAGCAGCCCAGTAGTAGGTTGAGGCCGTTGAGCACCGCCGCCGCAAGG
AATGGTGCATGCAAGGAGATGGCGCCCAACAGTCCCCCGGCCACGGGGCCTGCCACCATACCCACGCCGA
AACAAGCGCTCATGAGCCCGAAGTGGCGAGCCCGATCTTCCCCATCGGTGATGTCGGCGATATAGGCGCC
AGCAACCGCACCTGTGGCGCCGGTGATGCCGGCCACGATGCGTCCGGCGTAGAGGATCTGGCTAGCGATG
ACCCTGCTGATTGGTTCGCTGACCATTTCCGGGTGCGGGACGGCGTTACCAGAAACTCAGAAGGTTCGTC
CAACCAA
