>Addgene plasmid #153185 | pAM-AAV-mSncg-0.27kb-EGFP | depositor partial sequence | sequence record 296480 | pAM-AAV-mSncg-0.27kb-EGFP sequence 2417 bps
CTGCGCGCTCGCTCGCTCACTGAGGCCGCCCGGGCAAAGCCCGGGCGTCGGGCGACCTTTGGTCGCCCGG
CCTCAGTGAGCGAGCGAGCGCGCAGAGAGGGAGTGGCCAACTCCATCACTAGGGGTTCCTTGTAGTTAAT
GATTAACCCGCCATGCTACTTATTTACGTAGCCATGCTCTAGGTACCATTGACGTCAATAATGACGTATG
TTCCCATAGTAACGCCAATAGGGACTTTCCATTGACGTCAATGGGTGGAGTATTTACGGTAAACTGCCCA
CTTGGCAGTACATCAAGTGTATCATATGAAGAGTCAGCAGGGCAGAATAGAGCCAGTAGGGGCCCGGGCC
CTGCTCGCTGGTATCCCCGTGAGGCATGCCTTCTCTCTGGCCCGCCCTCCCTGCCCCCACCCTGGCCCGG
GCTGGCTGGGCTCCAGCCAGCAGCCACAGCATCAATATTTCATCTGCGTCAATAAGAGGCAGTAGCAGCA
GAGACAGCGGCTGCGGCAGCACTCCAGTCCATAGCTTGCAGCAGCCAGGTTCCATCCTTGCAAACACCAT
GGACGTCTTCAAGGAATTCATGGTGAGCAAGGGCGAGGAGCTGTTCACCGGGGTGGTGCCCATCCTGGTC
GAGCTGGACGGCGACGTAAACGGCCACAAGTTCAGCGTGTCCGGCGAGGGCGAGGGCGATGCCACCTACG
GCAAGCTGACCCTGAAGTTCATCTGCACCACCGGCAAGCTGCCCGTGCCCTGGCCCACCCTCGTGACCAC
CCTGACCTACGGCGTGCAGTGCTTCAGCCGCTACCCCGACCACATGAAGCAGCACGACTTCTTCAAGTCC
GCCATGCCCGAAGGCTACGTCCAGGAGCGCACCATCTTCTTCAAGGACGACGGCAACTACAAGACCCGCG
CCGAGGTGAAGTTCGAGGGCGACACCCTGGTGAACCGCATCGAGCTGAAGGGCATCGACTTCAAGGAGGA
CGGCAACATCCTGGGGCACAAGCTGGAGTACAACTACAACAGCCACAACGTCTATATCATGGCCGACAAG
CAGAAGAACGGCATCAAGGTGAACTTCAAGATCCGCCACAACATCGAGGACGGCAGCGTGCAGCTCGCCG
ACCACTACCAGCAGAACACCCCCATCGGCGACGGCCCCGTGCTGCTGCCCGACAACCACTACCTGAGCAC
CCAGTCCGCCCTGAGCAAAGACCCCAACGAGAAGCGCGATCACATGGTCCTGCTGGAGTTCGTGACCGCC
GCCGGGATCACTCTCGGCATGGACGAGCTGTACAAGTAAAGATCTACGCGTGGTACCTCTAGAGTCGACC
CGGGCGGCCTCGAGAAGCTTATCGATAATCAACCTCTGGATTACAAAATTTGTGAAAGATTGACTGGTAT
TCTTAACTATGTTGCTCCTTTTACGCTATGTGGATACGCTGCTTTAATGCCTTTGTATCATGCTATTGCT
TCCCGTATGGCTTTCATTTTCTCCTCCTTGTATAAATCCTGGTTGCTGTCTCTTTATGAGGAGTTGTGGC
CCGTTGTCAGGCAACGTGGCGTGGTGTGCACTGTGTTTGCTGACGCAACCCCCACTGGTTGGGGCATTGC
CACCACCTGTCAGCTCCTTTCCGGGACTTTCGCTTTCCCCCTCCCTATTGCCACGGCGGAACTCATCGCC
GCCTGCCTTGCCCGCTGCTGGACAGGGGCTCGGCTGTTGGGCACTGACAATTCCGTGGTGTTGTCGGGGA
AATCATCGTCCTTTCCTTGGCTGCTCGCCTGTGTTGCCACCTGGATTCTGCGCGGGACGTCCTTCTGCTA
CGTCCCTTCGGCCCTCAATCCAGCGGACCTTCCTTCCCGCGGCCTGCTGCCGGCTCTGCGGCCTCTTCCG
CGTCTTCGCCTTCGCCCTCAGACGAGTCGGATCTCCCTTTGGGCCGCCTCCCCGCATCGATACCGTCGAC
TCGCTGATCAGCCTCGACTGTGCCTTCTAGTTGCCAGCCATCTGTTGTTTGCCCCTCCCCCGTGCCTTCC
TTGACCCTGGAAGGTGCCACTCCCACTGTCCTTTCCTAATAAAATGAGGAAATTGCATCGCATTGTCTGA
GTAGGTGTCATTCTATTCTGGGGGGTGGGGTGGGGCAGGACAGCAAGGGGGAGGATTGGGAAGACAATAG
CAGGCATGCTGGGGATGCGGTGGGCTCTATGGCTTCTGAGGCGGAAAGAACCAGCTGGGGCTCGACTAGA
GCATGGCTACGTAGATAAGTAGCATGGCGGGTTAATCATTAACTACAAGGAACCCCTAGTGATGGAGTTG
GCCACTCCCTCTCTGCGCGCTCGCTCGCTCACTGAGGCCGGGCGACCAAAGGTCGCCCGACGCCCGGGCT
TTGCCCGGGCGGCCTCAGTGAGCGAGCGAGCGCGCAG
